Addgene plasmid #160835: pXWS40Ptet2
Purpose: 40 repeats of Ptet2 sponge
Depositing lab: Baojun Wang. Depositing organization: University of Edinburgh. Publication: Synthetic protein-binding DNA sponge as a tool to tune gene expression and mitigate protein toxicity. Wan X, Pinto F, Yu L, Wang B. Nat Commun. 2020 Nov 24;11(1):5961. doi: 10.1038/s41467-020-19552-9. PubMed 33235249.
Backbone
  Vector backbone: pSB3K3
  Backbone size w/o insert (bp): 2672
  Vector type: Synthetic Biology
Growth in bacteria
  Bacterial resistance: Kanamycin, 50 μg/mL
  Growth temperature: 30°C
  Growth strain: NEB Stable
  Copy number: Low Copy
Gene/Insert
  Gene/Insert name: (40 X Ptet2)-t
  Species: Synthetic
  Insert size (bp): 4961
  Promoter: Ptet2
  Cloning method: Restriction Enzyme; 5′ cloning site EcoRI (not destroyed); 3′ cloning site PstI (not destroyed)
  Sequencing primers: 5′ TGCCACCTGACGTCTAAGAA; 3′ ATTACCGCCTTTGAGTGAGC
Terms and licenses: Academic/Nonprofit Terms; Industry Terms: Not Available to Industry
Depositor comments: This plasmid may be prone to recombination. It is recommended to screen multiple DNA preparations from cultures started from single colonies.
How to cite: pXWS40Ptet2 was a gift from Baojun Wang (Addgene plasmid # 160835 ; http://n2t.net/addgene:160835 ; RRID:Addgene_160835)
