[The description below was written by a language model from this plasmid's Addgene catalogue record and pLannotate feature annotations shown in this document.]
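Description:
pXWS40Ptet2 is a bacterial synthetic-biology plasmid built on the BioBrick backbone pSB3K3. It carries a "DNA sponge" made of 40 tandem copies of the Ptet2 promoter. The backbone replicates from a p15A origin, which is compatible with ColE1-type plasmids, so the sponge can be co-maintained with a separate circuit plasmid. The record lists it as low copy. Selection is by kanamycin through an aph(3')-Ia aminoglycoside phosphotransferase gene. The annotation also picks up short fragments resembling bom, the RSF origin and β-lactamase; these appear to be backbone remnants rather than functional elements.

The synthetic insert of about 5 kb sits between the BioBrick prefix and suffix, with the EcoRI and PstI cloning sites retained. The feature table shows a regularly spaced array of paired hits to the PLtetO-1 promoter. This fits 40 repeat units, each a tet-operator-containing promoter, all in the same orientation. The array is closed by rrnB T1 and T7Te terminators, the "t" in the insert name, and a further terminator lies upstream of the prefix. No coding sequence is annotated downstream of the promoters, so the array serves as decoy binding sites rather than an expression cassette.

According to the associated publication title, such protein-binding sponges are used to tune gene expression and mitigate protein toxicity. The tet operators point to TetR as the titrated protein, though the record does not name the target explicitly. The depositor notes that the highly repetitive array may be prone to recombination, and the plasmid is kept in a recombination-limiting host strain.
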