Features (pLannotate 1.2.2; 90 found; start..end, strand, type, name):
    141..956     -  CDS            KanR: aminoglycoside phosphotransferase; aph(3')-Ia; confers resistance to kanamycin in bacteria or G418 (Geneticin®) in eukaryotes
   1283..1309    +  misc_feature   bom (fragment): basis of mobility region from pBR322
   1408..1463    -  rep_origin     RSF ori (fragment): Plasmids containing the RSF 1030 origin of replication can be propagated in E. coli cells that contain additional plasmids with compatible origins.
   1551..2095    -  rep_origin     p15A ori: Plasmids containing the medium-copy-number p15A origin of replication can be propagated in E. coli cells that contain a second plasmid with the ColE1 origin.
   2261..2506    -  CDS            bla(M) (fragment): β-lactamase lacking the signal sequence; bla(M); allows cytosolic expression of β-lactamase
   2585..2628    -  terminator     bacterial terminator: putative bacterial transcription terminator
   2631..2652    +  misc_feature   BioBrick prefix: BioBrick prefix for parts that do not start with "ATG"
   2674..2692    +  promoter       PLtetO-1 promoter (fragment): modified phage lambda PL promoter with tet operator sites (Lutz and Bujard, 1997)
   2693..2748    +  promoter       PLtetO-1 promoter (fragment): modified phage lambda PL promoter with tet operator sites (Lutz and Bujard, 1997)
   2794..2812    +  promoter       PLtetO-1 promoter (fragment): modified phage lambda PL promoter with tet operator sites (Lutz and Bujard, 1997)
   2813..2868    +  promoter       PLtetO-1 promoter (fragment): modified phage lambda PL promoter with tet operator sites (Lutz and Bujard, 1997)
   2914..2932    +  promoter       PLtetO-1 promoter (fragment): modified phage lambda PL promoter with tet operator sites (Lutz and Bujard, 1997)
   2933..2988    +  promoter       PLtetO-1 promoter (fragment): modified phage lambda PL promoter with tet operator sites (Lutz and Bujard, 1997)
   3034..3052    +  promoter       PLtetO-1 promoter (fragment): modified phage lambda PL promoter with tet operator sites (Lutz and Bujard, 1997)
   3053..3108    +  promoter       PLtetO-1 promoter (fragment): modified phage lambda PL promoter with tet operator sites (Lutz and Bujard, 1997)
   3154..3172    +  promoter       PLtetO-1 promoter (fragment): modified phage lambda PL promoter with tet operator sites (Lutz and Bujard, 1997)
   3173..3228    +  promoter       PLtetO-1 promoter (fragment): modified phage lambda PL promoter with tet operator sites (Lutz and Bujard, 1997)
   3278..3296    +  promoter       PLtetO-1 promoter (fragment): modified phage lambda PL promoter with tet operator sites (Lutz and Bujard, 1997)
   3297..3352    +  promoter       PLtetO-1 promoter (fragment): modified phage lambda PL promoter with tet operator sites (Lutz and Bujard, 1997)
   3398..3416    +  promoter       PLtetO-1 promoter (fragment): modified phage lambda PL promoter with tet operator sites (Lutz and Bujard, 1997)
   3417..3472    +  promoter       PLtetO-1 promoter (fragment): modified phage lambda PL promoter with tet operator sites (Lutz and Bujard, 1997)
   3518..3536    +  promoter       PLtetO-1 promoter (fragment): modified phage lambda PL promoter with tet operator sites (Lutz and Bujard, 1997)
   3537..3592    +  promoter       PLtetO-1 promoter (fragment): modified phage lambda PL promoter with tet operator sites (Lutz and Bujard, 1997)
   3638..3656    +  promoter       PLtetO-1 promoter (fragment): modified phage lambda PL promoter with tet operator sites (Lutz and Bujard, 1997)
   3657..3712    +  promoter       PLtetO-1 promoter (fragment): modified phage lambda PL promoter with tet operator sites (Lutz and Bujard, 1997)
   3758..3776    +  promoter       PLtetO-1 promoter (fragment): modified phage lambda PL promoter with tet operator sites (Lutz and Bujard, 1997)
   3777..3832    +  promoter       PLtetO-1 promoter (fragment): modified phage lambda PL promoter with tet operator sites (Lutz and Bujard, 1997)
   3882..3900    +  promoter       PLtetO-1 promoter (fragment): modified phage lambda PL promoter with tet operator sites (Lutz and Bujard, 1997)
   3901..3956    +  promoter       PLtetO-1 promoter (fragment): modified phage lambda PL promoter with tet operator sites (Lutz and Bujard, 1997)
   4002..4020    +  promoter       PLtetO-1 promoter (fragment): modified phage lambda PL promoter with tet operator sites (Lutz and Bujard, 1997)
   4021..4076    +  promoter       PLtetO-1 promoter (fragment): modified phage lambda PL promoter with tet operator sites (Lutz and Bujard, 1997)
   4122..4140    +  promoter       PLtetO-1 promoter (fragment): modified phage lambda PL promoter with tet operator sites (Lutz and Bujard, 1997)
   4141..4196    +  promoter       PLtetO-1 promoter (fragment): modified phage lambda PL promoter with tet operator sites (Lutz and Bujard, 1997)
   4242..4260    +  promoter       PLtetO-1 promoter (fragment): modified phage lambda PL promoter with tet operator sites (Lutz and Bujard, 1997)
   4261..4316    +  promoter       PLtetO-1 promoter (fragment): modified phage lambda PL promoter with tet operator sites (Lutz and Bujard, 1997)
   4362..4380    +  promoter       PLtetO-1 promoter (fragment): modified phage lambda PL promoter with tet operator sites (Lutz and Bujard, 1997)
   4381..4436    +  promoter       PLtetO-1 promoter (fragment): modified phage lambda PL promoter with tet operator sites (Lutz and Bujard, 1997)
   4486..4504    +  promoter       PLtetO-1 promoter (fragment): modified phage lambda PL promoter with tet operator sites (Lutz and Bujard, 1997)
   4505..4560    +  promoter       PLtetO-1 promoter (fragment): modified phage lambda PL promoter with tet operator sites (Lutz and Bujard, 1997)
   4606..4624    +  promoter       PLtetO-1 promoter (fragment): modified phage lambda PL promoter with tet operator sites (Lutz and Bujard, 1997)
   4625..4680    +  promoter       PLtetO-1 promoter (fragment): modified phage lambda PL promoter with tet operator sites (Lutz and Bujard, 1997)
   4726..4744    +  promoter       PLtetO-1 promoter (fragment): modified phage lambda PL promoter with tet operator sites (Lutz and Bujard, 1997)
   4745..4800    +  promoter       PLtetO-1 promoter (fragment): modified phage lambda PL promoter with tet operator sites (Lutz and Bujard, 1997)
   4846..4864    +  promoter       PLtetO-1 promoter (fragment): modified phage lambda PL promoter with tet operator sites (Lutz and Bujard, 1997)
   4865..4920    +  promoter       PLtetO-1 promoter (fragment): modified phage lambda PL promoter with tet operator sites (Lutz and Bujard, 1997)
   4966..4984    +  promoter       PLtetO-1 promoter (fragment): modified phage lambda PL promoter with tet operator sites (Lutz and Bujard, 1997)
   4985..5040    +  promoter       PLtetO-1 promoter (fragment): modified phage lambda PL promoter with tet operator sites (Lutz and Bujard, 1997)
   5090..5108    +  promoter       PLtetO-1 promoter (fragment): modified phage lambda PL promoter with tet operator sites (Lutz and Bujard, 1997)
   5109..5164    +  promoter       PLtetO-1 promoter (fragment): modified phage lambda PL promoter with tet operator sites (Lutz and Bujard, 1997)
   5210..5228    +  promoter       PLtetO-1 promoter (fragment): modified phage lambda PL promoter with tet operator sites (Lutz and Bujard, 1997)
   5229..5284    +  promoter       PLtetO-1 promoter (fragment): modified phage lambda PL promoter with tet operator sites (Lutz and Bujard, 1997)
   5330..5348    +  promoter       PLtetO-1 promoter (fragment): modified phage lambda PL promoter with tet operator sites (Lutz and Bujard, 1997)
   5349..5404    +  promoter       PLtetO-1 promoter (fragment): modified phage lambda PL promoter with tet operator sites (Lutz and Bujard, 1997)
   5450..5468    +  promoter       PLtetO-1 promoter (fragment): modified phage lambda PL promoter with tet operator sites (Lutz and Bujard, 1997)
   5469..5524    +  promoter       PLtetO-1 promoter (fragment): modified phage lambda PL promoter with tet operator sites (Lutz and Bujard, 1997)
   5570..5588    +  promoter       PLtetO-1 promoter (fragment): modified phage lambda PL promoter with tet operator sites (Lutz and Bujard, 1997)
   5589..5644    +  promoter       PLtetO-1 promoter (fragment): modified phage lambda PL promoter with tet operator sites (Lutz and Bujard, 1997)
   5694..5712    +  promoter       PLtetO-1 promoter (fragment): modified phage lambda PL promoter with tet operator sites (Lutz and Bujard, 1997)
   5713..5768    +  promoter       PLtetO-1 promoter (fragment): modified phage lambda PL promoter with tet operator sites (Lutz and Bujard, 1997)
   5814..5832    +  promoter       PLtetO-1 promoter (fragment): modified phage lambda PL promoter with tet operator sites (Lutz and Bujard, 1997)
   5833..5888    +  promoter       PLtetO-1 promoter (fragment): modified phage lambda PL promoter with tet operator sites (Lutz and Bujard, 1997)
   5934..5952    +  promoter       PLtetO-1 promoter (fragment): modified phage lambda PL promoter with tet operator sites (Lutz and Bujard, 1997)
   5953..6008    +  promoter       PLtetO-1 promoter (fragment): modified phage lambda PL promoter with tet operator sites (Lutz and Bujard, 1997)
   6054..6072    +  promoter       PLtetO-1 promoter (fragment): modified phage lambda PL promoter with tet operator sites (Lutz and Bujard, 1997)
   6073..6128    +  promoter       PLtetO-1 promoter (fragment): modified phage lambda PL promoter with tet operator sites (Lutz and Bujard, 1997)
   6174..6192    +  promoter       PLtetO-1 promoter (fragment): modified phage lambda PL promoter with tet operator sites (Lutz and Bujard, 1997)
   6193..6248    +  promoter       PLtetO-1 promoter (fragment): modified phage lambda PL promoter with tet operator sites (Lutz and Bujard, 1997)
   6298..6316    +  promoter       PLtetO-1 promoter (fragment): modified phage lambda PL promoter with tet operator sites (Lutz and Bujard, 1997)
   6317..6372    +  promoter       PLtetO-1 promoter (fragment): modified phage lambda PL promoter with tet operator sites (Lutz and Bujard, 1997)
   6418..6436    +  promoter       PLtetO-1 promoter (fragment): modified phage lambda PL promoter with tet operator sites (Lutz and Bujard, 1997)
   6437..6492    +  promoter       PLtetO-1 promoter (fragment): modified phage lambda PL promoter with tet operator sites (Lutz and Bujard, 1997)
   6538..6556    +  promoter       PLtetO-1 promoter (fragment): modified phage lambda PL promoter with tet operator sites (Lutz and Bujard, 1997)
   6557..6612    +  promoter       PLtetO-1 promoter (fragment): modified phage lambda PL promoter with tet operator sites (Lutz and Bujard, 1997)
   6658..6676    +  promoter       PLtetO-1 promoter (fragment): modified phage lambda PL promoter with tet operator sites (Lutz and Bujard, 1997)
   6677..6732    +  promoter       PLtetO-1 promoter (fragment): modified phage lambda PL promoter with tet operator sites (Lutz and Bujard, 1997)
   6778..6796    +  promoter       PLtetO-1 promoter (fragment): modified phage lambda PL promoter with tet operator sites (Lutz and Bujard, 1997)
   6797..6852    +  promoter       PLtetO-1 promoter (fragment): modified phage lambda PL promoter with tet operator sites (Lutz and Bujard, 1997)
   6902..6920    +  promoter       PLtetO-1 promoter (fragment): modified phage lambda PL promoter with tet operator sites (Lutz and Bujard, 1997)
   6921..6976    +  promoter       PLtetO-1 promoter (fragment): modified phage lambda PL promoter with tet operator sites (Lutz and Bujard, 1997)
   7022..7040    +  promoter       PLtetO-1 promoter (fragment): modified phage lambda PL promoter with tet operator sites (Lutz and Bujard, 1997)
   7041..7096    +  promoter       PLtetO-1 promoter (fragment): modified phage lambda PL promoter with tet operator sites (Lutz and Bujard, 1997)
   7142..7160    +  promoter       PLtetO-1 promoter (fragment): modified phage lambda PL promoter with tet operator sites (Lutz and Bujard, 1997)
   7161..7216    +  promoter       PLtetO-1 promoter (fragment): modified phage lambda PL promoter with tet operator sites (Lutz and Bujard, 1997)
   7262..7280    +  promoter       PLtetO-1 promoter (fragment): modified phage lambda PL promoter with tet operator sites (Lutz and Bujard, 1997)
   7281..7336    +  promoter       PLtetO-1 promoter (fragment): modified phage lambda PL promoter with tet operator sites (Lutz and Bujard, 1997)
   7382..7400    +  promoter       PLtetO-1 promoter (fragment): modified phage lambda PL promoter with tet operator sites (Lutz and Bujard, 1997)
   7401..7456    +  promoter       PLtetO-1 promoter (fragment): modified phage lambda PL promoter with tet operator sites (Lutz and Bujard, 1997)
   7493..7564    +  terminator     rrnB T1 terminator: transcription terminator T1 from the E. coli rrnB gene
   7580..7607    +  terminator     T7Te terminator: phage T7 early transcription terminator
   7614..1       +  misc_feature   BioBrick suffix (across the origin): universal suffix for all parts
>Addgene plasmid #160835 | pXWS40Ptet2 | addgene full sequence | sequence record 317066 | Addgene NGS Result
GGCTTCCTCGCTCACTGACTCGCTGCGCTCGGTCGTTCGGCTGCGGCGAGCGGTATCAGCTCACTCAAAG
GCGGTAATCTCGAGTCCCGTCAAGTCAGCGTAATGCTCTGCCAGTGTTACAACCAATTAACCAATTCTGA
TTAGAAAAACTCATCGAGCATCAAATGAAACTGCAATTTATTCATATCAGGATTATCGATACCATATTTT
TGAAAAAGCCGTTTCTGTAATGAAGGAGAAAACTCACCGAGGCAGTTCCATAGGATGGCAAGATCCTGGT
ATCGGTCTGCGATTCCGACTCGTCCAACATCAATACAACCTATTAATTTCCCCTCGTCAAAAATAAGGTT
ATCAAGTGAGAAATCACCATGAGTGACGACTGAATCCGGTGAGAATGGCAAAAGCTTATGCATTTCTTTC
CAGACTTGTTCAACAGGCCAGCCATTACGCTCGTCATCAAAATCACTCGCATCAACCAAACCGTTATTCA
TTCGTGATTGCGCCTGAGCGAGACGAAATACGCGATCGCTGTTAAAAGGACAATTACAAACAGGAATCGA
ATGCAACCGGCGCAGGAACACTGCCAGCGCATCAACAATATTTTCACCTGAATCAGGATATTCTTCTAAT
ACCTGGAATGCTGTTTTCCCGGGGATCGCAGTGGTGAGTAACCATGCATCATCAGGAGTACGGATAAAAT
GCTTGATGGTCGGAAGAGGCATAAATTCCGTCAGCCAGTTTAGTCTGACCATCTCATCTGTAACATCATT
GGCAACGCTACCTTTGCCATGTTTCAGAAACAACTCTGGCGCATCGGGCTTCCCATACAATCGATAGATT
GTCGCACCTGATTGCCCGACATTATCGCGAGCCCATTTATACCCATATAAATCAGCATCCATGTTGGAAT
TTAATCGCGGCCTGGAGCAAGACGTTTCCCGTTGAATATGGCTCATAACACCCCTTGTATTACTGTTTAT
GTAAGCAGACAGTTTTATTGTTCATGATGATATATTTTTATCTTGTGCAATGTAACATCAGAGATTTTGA
GACACAACGTGGCTTTGTTGAATAAATCGAACTTTTGCTGAGTTGAAGGATCAGATCACGCATCTTCCCG
ACAACGCAGACCGTTCCGTGGCAAAGCAAAAGTTCAAAATCACCAACTGGTCCACCTACAACAAAGCTCT
CATCAACCGTGGCTCCCTCACTTTCTGGCTGGATGATGGGGCGATTCAGGCCTGGTATGAGTCAGCAACA
CCTTCTTCACGAGGCAGACCTCAGCGCTAGCGGAGTGTATACTGGCTTACTATGTTGGCACTGATGAGGG
TGTCAGTGAAGTGCTTCATGTGGCAGGAGAAAAAAGGCTGCACCGGTGCGTCAGCAGAATATGTGATACA
GGATATATTCCGCTTCCTCGCTCACTGACTCGCTACGCTCGGTCGTTCGACTGCGGCGAGCGGAAATGGC
TTACGAACGGGGCGGAGATTTCCTGGAAGATGCCAGGAAGATACTTAACAGGGAAGTGAGAGGGCCGCGG
CAAAGCCGTTTTTCCATAGGCTCCGCCCCCTGACAAGCATCACGAAATCTGACGCTCAAATCAGTGGTGG
CGAAACCCGACAGGACTATAAAGATACCAGGCGTTTCCCCCTGGCGGCTCCCTCGTGCGCTCTCCTGTTC
CTGCCTTTCGGTTTACCGGTGTCATTCCGCTGTTATGGCCGCGTTTGTCTCATTCCACGCCTGACACTCA
GTTCCGGGTAGGCAGTTCGCTCCAAGCTGGACTGTATGCACGAACCCCCCGTTCAGTCCGACCGCTGCGC
CTTATCCGGTAACTATCGTCTTGAGTCCAACCCGGAAAGACATGCAAAAGCACCACTGGCAGCAGCCACT
GGTAATTGATTTAGAGGAGTTAGTCTTGAAGTCATGCGCCGGTTAAGGCTAAACTGAAAGGACAAGTTTT
GGTGACTGCGCTCCTCCAAGCCAGTTACCTCGGTTCAAAGAGTTGGTAGCTCAGAGAACCTTCAAAAAAC
CGCCCTGCAAGGCGGTTTTTTCGTTTTCAGAGCAAGAGATTACGCGCAGACCAAAACGATCTCAAGAAGA
TCATCTTATTAAGGGGTCTGACGCTCAGTGGAACGAAAACTCACGTTAAGGGATTTTGGTCATGAGATTA
TCAAAAAGGATCTTCACCTAGATCCTTTTAAATTAAAAATGAAGTTTTAAATCAATCTAAAGTATATATG
AGTAAACTTGGTCTGACAGTTACCAATGCTTAATCAGTGAGGCACCTATCTCAGCGATCTGTCTATTTCG
TTCATCCATAGTTGCCTGACTCCCCGTCGTGTAGATAACTACGATACGGGAGGGCTTACCATCTGGCCCC
AGTGCTGCAATGATACCGCGAGACCCACGCTCACCGGCTCCAGATTTATCAGCAATAAACCAGCCAGCCG
GAAGGGCCGAGCGCAGAAGTGGTCCTGCAACTTTATCCGCCTCCATCCAGTCTATTCCATGGTGCCACCT
GACGTCTAAGAAACCATTATTATCATGACATTAACCTATAAAAATAGGCGTATCACGAGGCAGAATTTCA
GATAAAAAAAATCCTTAGCTTTCGCTAAGGATGATTTCTGGAATTCGCGGCCGCTTCTAGAGATCGATTT
TAGAGCTGCCTTTTCAGCAGGACGCACTGACCTCCCTATCAGTGATAGAGATTGACATCCCTATCAGTGA
TAGAGATACTGAGCACATATCTTAGGTGTCCCTAGAATTGATATCGATTTTAGAGCTGCCTTTTCAGCAG
GACGCACTGACCTCCCTATCAGTGATAGAGATTGACATCCCTATCAGTGATAGAGATACTGAGCACATAT
CTTAGGTGTCCCTAGAATTTCCATCGATTTTAGAGCTGCCTTTTCAGCAGGACGCACTGACCTCCCTATC
AGTGATAGAGATTGACATCCCTATCAGTGATAGAGATACTGAGCACATATCTTAGGTGTCCCTAGAATGA
CTATCGATTTTAGAGCTGCCTTTTCAGCAGGACGCACTGACCTCCCTATCAGTGATAGAGATTGACATCC
CTATCAGTGATAGAGATACTGAGCACATATCTTAGGTGTCCCTAGAATTGATATCGATTTTAGAGCTGCC
TTTTCAGCAGGACGCACTGACCTCCCTATCAGTGATAGAGATTGACATCCCTATCAGTGATAGAGATACT
GAGCACATATCTTAGGTGTCCCTAGAATTACTAGAGATCGATTTTAGAGCTGCCTTTTCAGCAGGACGCA
CTGACCTCCCTATCAGTGATAGAGATTGACATCCCTATCAGTGATAGAGATACTGAGCACATATCTTAGG
TGTCCCTAGAATGAGTATCGATTTTAGAGCTGCCTTTTCAGCAGGACGCACTGACCTCCCTATCAGTGAT
AGAGATTGACATCCCTATCAGTGATAGAGATACTGAGCACATATCTTAGGTGTCCCTAGAATTTCCATCG
ATTTTAGAGCTGCCTTTTCAGCAGGACGCACTGACCTCCCTATCAGTGATAGAGATTGACATCCCTATCA
GTGATAGAGATACTGAGCACATATCTTAGGTGTCCCTAGAATGACTATCGATTTTAGAGCTGCCTTTTCA
GCAGGACGCACTGACCTCCCTATCAGTGATAGAGATTGACATCCCTATCAGTGATAGAGATACTGAGCAC
ATATCTTAGGTGTCCCTAGAATTGATATCGATTTTAGAGCTGCCTTTTCAGCAGGACGCACTGACCTCCC
TATCAGTGATAGAGATTGACATCCCTATCAGTGATAGAGATACTGAGCACATATCTTAGGTGTCCCTAGA
ATTACTAGAGATCGATTTTAGAGCTGCCTTTTCAGCAGGACGCACTGACCTCCCTATCAGTGATAGAGAT
TGACATCCCTATCAGTGATAGAGATACTGAGCACATATCTTAGGTGTCCCTAGAATGAGTATCGATTTTA
GAGCTGCCTTTTCAGCAGGACGCACTGACCTCCCTATCAGTGATAGAGATTGACATCCCTATCAGTGATA
GAGATACTGAGCACATATCTTAGGTGTCCCTAGAATTTCCATCGATTTTAGAGCTGCCTTTTCAGCAGGA
CGCACTGACCTCCCTATCAGTGATAGAGATTGACATCCCTATCAGTGATAGAGATACTGAGCACATATCT
TAGGTGTCCCTAGAATGACTATCGATTTTAGAGCTGCCTTTTCAGCAGGACGCACTGACCTCCCTATCAG
TGATAGAGATTGACATCCCTATCAGTGATAGAGATACTGAGCACATATCTTAGGTGTCCCTAGAATTGAT
ATCGATTTTAGAGCTGCCTTTTCAGCAGGACGCACTGACCTCCCTATCAGTGATAGAGATTGACATCCCT
ATCAGTGATAGAGATACTGAGCACATATCTTAGGTGTCCCTAGAATTACTAGAGATCGATTTTAGAGCTG
CCTTTTCAGCAGGACGCACTGACCTCCCTATCAGTGATAGAGATTGACATCCCTATCAGTGATAGAGATA
CTGAGCACATATCTTAGGTGTCCCTAGAATGAGTATCGATTTTAGAGCTGCCTTTTCAGCAGGACGCACT
GACCTCCCTATCAGTGATAGAGATTGACATCCCTATCAGTGATAGAGATACTGAGCACATATCTTAGGTG
TCCCTAGAATTTCCATCGATTTTAGAGCTGCCTTTTCAGCAGGACGCACTGACCTCCCTATCAGTGATAG
AGATTGACATCCCTATCAGTGATAGAGATACTGAGCACATATCTTAGGTGTCCCTAGAATGACTATCGAT
TTTAGAGCTGCCTTTTCAGCAGGACGCACTGACCTCCCTATCAGTGATAGAGATTGACATCCCTATCAGT
GATAGAGATACTGAGCACATATCTTAGGTGTCCCTAGAATTGATATCGATTTTAGAGCTGCCTTTTCAGC
AGGACGCACTGACCTCCCTATCAGTGATAGAGATTGACATCCCTATCAGTGATAGAGATACTGAGCACAT
ATCTTAGGTGTCCCTAGAATTACTAGAGATCGATTTTAGAGCTGCCTTTTCAGCAGGACGCACTGACCTC
CCTATCAGTGATAGAGATTGACATCCCTATCAGTGATAGAGATACTGAGCACATATCTTAGGTGTCCCTA
GAATGAGTATCGATTTTAGAGCTGCCTTTTCAGCAGGACGCACTGACCTCCCTATCAGTGATAGAGATTG
ACATCCCTATCAGTGATAGAGATACTGAGCACATATCTTAGGTGTCCCTAGAATTTCCATCGATTTTAGA
GCTGCCTTTTCAGCAGGACGCACTGACCTCCCTATCAGTGATAGAGATTGACATCCCTATCAGTGATAGA
GATACTGAGCACATATCTTAGGTGTCCCTAGAATGACTATCGATTTTAGAGCTGCCTTTTCAGCAGGACG
CACTGACCTCCCTATCAGTGATAGAGATTGACATCCCTATCAGTGATAGAGATACTGAGCACATATCTTA
GGTGTCCCTAGAATTGATATCGATTTTAGAGCTGCCTTTTCAGCAGGACGCACTGACCTCCCTATCAGTG
ATAGAGATTGACATCCCTATCAGTGATAGAGATACTGAGCACATATCTTAGGTGTCCCTAGAATTACTAG
AGATCGATTTTAGAGCTGCCTTTTCAGCAGGACGCACTGACCTCCCTATCAGTGATAGAGATTGACATCC
CTATCAGTGATAGAGATACTGAGCACATATCTTAGGTGTCCCTAGAATGAGTATCGATTTTAGAGCTGCC
TTTTCAGCAGGACGCACTGACCTCCCTATCAGTGATAGAGATTGACATCCCTATCAGTGATAGAGATACT
GAGCACATATCTTAGGTGTCCCTAGAATTTCCATCGATTTTAGAGCTGCCTTTTCAGCAGGACGCACTGA
CCTCCCTATCAGTGATAGAGATTGACATCCCTATCAGTGATAGAGATACTGAGCACATATCTTAGGTGTC
CCTAGAATGACTATCGATTTTAGAGCTGCCTTTTCAGCAGGACGCACTGACCTCCCTATCAGTGATAGAG
ATTGACATCCCTATCAGTGATAGAGATACTGAGCACATATCTTAGGTGTCCCTAGAATTGATATCGATTT
TAGAGCTGCCTTTTCAGCAGGACGCACTGACCTCCCTATCAGTGATAGAGATTGACATCCCTATCAGTGA
TAGAGATACTGAGCACATATCTTAGGTGTCCCTAGAATTACTAGAGATCGATTTTAGAGCTGCCTTTTCA
GCAGGACGCACTGACCTCCCTATCAGTGATAGAGATTGACATCCCTATCAGTGATAGAGATACTGAGCAC
ATATCTTAGGTGTCCCTAGAATGAGTATCGATTTTAGAGCTGCCTTTTCAGCAGGACGCACTGACCTCCC
TATCAGTGATAGAGATTGACATCCCTATCAGTGATAGAGATACTGAGCACATATCTTAGGTGTCCCTAGA
ATTTCCATCGATTTTAGAGCTGCCTTTTCAGCAGGACGCACTGACCTCCCTATCAGTGATAGAGATTGAC
ATCCCTATCAGTGATAGAGATACTGAGCACATATCTTAGGTGTCCCTAGAATGACTATCGATTTTAGAGC
TGCCTTTTCAGCAGGACGCACTGACCTCCCTATCAGTGATAGAGATTGACATCCCTATCAGTGATAGAGA
TACTGAGCACATATCTTAGGTGTCCCTAGAATTGATATCGATTTTAGAGCTGCCTTTTCAGCAGGACGCA
CTGACCTCCCTATCAGTGATAGAGATTGACATCCCTATCAGTGATAGAGATACTGAGCACATATCTTAGG
TGTCCCTAGAATTACTAGAGATCGATTTTAGAGCTGCCTTTTCAGCAGGACGCACTGACCTCCCTATCAG
TGATAGAGATTGACATCCCTATCAGTGATAGAGATACTGAGCACATATCTTAGGTGTCCCTAGAATGAGT
ATCGATTTTAGAGCTGCCTTTTCAGCAGGACGCACTGACCTCCCTATCAGTGATAGAGATTGACATCCCT
ATCAGTGATAGAGATACTGAGCACATATCTTAGGTGTCCCTAGAATTTCCATCGATTTTAGAGCTGCCTT
TTCAGCAGGACGCACTGACCTCCCTATCAGTGATAGAGATTGACATCCCTATCAGTGATAGAGATACTGA
GCACATATCTTAGGTGTCCCTAGAATGACTATCGATTTTAGAGCTGCCTTTTCAGCAGGACGCACTGACC
TCCCTATCAGTGATAGAGATTGACATCCCTATCAGTGATAGAGATACTGAGCACATATCTTAGGTGTCCC
TAGAATTGATATCGATTTTAGAGCTGCCTTTTCAGCAGGACGCACTGACCTCCCTATCAGTGATAGAGAT
TGACATCCCTATCAGTGATAGAGATACTGAGCACATATCTTAGGTGTCCCTAGAATTACTAGAGCCAGGC
ATCAAATAAAACGAAAGGCTCAGTCGAAAGACTGGGCCTTTCGTTTTATCTGTTGTTTGTCGGTGAACGC
TCTCTACTAGAGTCACACTGGCTCACCTTCGGGTGGGCCTTTCTGCGTTTATATACTAGTAGCGGCCGCT
GCA
