>Addgene plasmid #160835 | pXWS40Ptet2 | depositor partial sequence | sequence record 311336 | (40 X Ptet2)-t
ATCGATTTTAGAGCTGCCTTTTCAGCAGGACGCACTGACCTCCCTATCAGTGATAGAGATTGACATCCCT
ATCAGTGATAGAGATACTGAGCACATATCTTAGGTGTCCCTAGAATGAGTATCGATTTTAGAGCTGCCTT
TTCAGCAGGACGCACTGACCTCCCTATCAGTGATAGAGATTGACATCCCTATCAGTGATAGAGATACTGA
GCACATATCTTAGGTGTCCCTAGAATTTCCATCGATTTTAGAGCTGCCTTTTCAGCAGGACGCACTGACC
TCCCTATCAGTGATAGAGATTGACATCCCTATCAGTGATAGAGATACTGAGCACATATCTTAGGTGTCCC
TAGAATGACTATCGATTTTAGAGCTGCCTTTTCAGCAGGACGCACTGACCTCCCTATCAGTGATAGAGAT
TGACATCCCTATCAGTGATAGAGATACTGAGCACATATCTTAGGTGTCCCTAGAATTGATATCGATTTTA
GAGCTGCCTTTTCAGCAGGACGCACTGACCTCCCTATCAGTGATAGAGATTGACATCCCTATCAGTGATA
GAGATACTGAGCACATATCTTAGGTGTCCCTAGAATTACTAGAGATCGATTTTAGAGCTGCCTTTTCAGC
AGGACGCACTGACCTCCCTATCAGTGATAGAGATTGACATCCCTATCAGTGATAGAGATACTGAGCACAT
ATCTTAGGTGTCCCTAGAATGAGTATCGATTTTAGAGCTGCCTTTTCAGCAGGACGCACTGACCTCCCTA
TCAGTGATAGAGATTGACATCCCTATCAGTGATAGAGATACTGAGCACATATCTTAGGTGTCCCTAGAAT
TTCCATCGATTTTAGAGCTGCCTTTTCAGCAGGACGCACTGACCTCCCTATCAGTGATAGAGATTGACAT
CCCTATCAGTGATAGAGATACTGAGCACATATCTTAGGTGTCCCTAGAATGACTATCGATTTTAGAGCTG
CCTTTTCAGCAGGACGCACTGACCTCCCTATCAGTGATAGAGATTGACATCCCTATCAGTGATAGAGATA
CTGAGCACATATCTTAGGTGTCCCTAGAATTGATATCGATTTTAGAGCTGCCTTTTCAGCAGGACGCACT
GACCTCCCTATCAGTGATAGAGATTGACATCCCTATCAGTGATAGAGATACTGAGCACATATCTTAGGTG
TCCCTAGAATTACTAGAGATCGATTTTAGAGCTGCCTTTTCAGCAGGACGCACTGACCTCCCTATCAGTG
ATAGAGATTGACATCCCTATCAGTGATAGAGATACTGAGCACATATCTTAGGTGTCCCTAGAATGAGTAT
CGATTTTAGAGCTGCCTTTTCAGCAGGACGCACTGACCTCCCTATCAGTGATAGAGATTGACATCCCTAT
CAGTGATAGAGATACTGAGCACATATCTTAGGTGTCCCTAGAATTTCCATCGATTTTAGAGCTGCCTTTT
CAGCAGGACGCACTGACCTCCCTATCAGTGATAGAGATTGACATCCCTATCAGTGATAGAGATACTGAGC
ACATATCTTAGGTGTCCCTAGAATGACTATCGATTTTAGAGCTGCCTTTTCAGCAGGACGCACTGACCTC
CCTATCAGTGATAGAGATTGACATCCCTATCAGTGATAGAGATACTGAGCACATATCTTAGGTGTCCCTA
GAATTGATATCGATTTTAGAGCTGCCTTTTCAGCAGGACGCACTGACCTCCCTATCAGTGATAGAGATTG
ACATCCCTATCAGTGATAGAGATACTGAGCACATATCTTAGGTGTCCCTAGAATTACTAGAGATCGATTT
TAGAGCTGCCTTTTCAGCAGGACGCACTGACCTCCCTATCAGTGATAGAGATTGACATCCCTATCAGTGA
TAGAGATACTGAGCACATATCTTAGGTGTCCCTAGAATGAGTATCGATTTTAGAGCTGCCTTTTCAGCAG
GACGCACTGACCTCCCTATCAGTGATAGAGATTGACATCCCTATCAGTGATAGAGATACTGAGCACATAT
CTTAGGTGTCCCTAGAATTTCCATCGATTTTAGAGCTGCCTTTTCAGCAGGACGCACTGACCTCCCTATC
AGTGATAGAGATTGACATCCCTATCAGTGATAGAGATACTGAGCACATATCTTAGGTGTCCCTAGAATGA
CTATCGATTTTAGAGCTGCCTTTTCAGCAGGACGCACTGACCTCCCTATCAGTGATAGAGATTGACATCC
CTATCAGTGATAGAGATACTGAGCACATATCTTAGGTGTCCCTAGAATTGATATCGATTTTAGAGCTGCC
TTTTCAGCAGGACGCACTGACCTCCCTATCAGTGATAGAGATTGACATCCCTATCAGTGATAGAGATACT
GAGCACATATCTTAGGTGTCCCTAGAATTACTAGAGATCGATTTTAGAGCTGCCTTTTCAGCAGGACGCA
CTGACCTCCCTATCAGTGATAGAGATTGACATCCCTATCAGTGATAGAGATACTGAGCACATATCTTAGG
TGTCCCTAGAATGAGTATCGATTTTAGAGCTGCCTTTTCAGCAGGACGCACTGACCTCCCTATCAGTGAT
AGAGATTGACATCCCTATCAGTGATAGAGATACTGAGCACATATCTTAGGTGTCCCTAGAATTTCCATCG
ATTTTAGAGCTGCCTTTTCAGCAGGACGCACTGACCTCCCTATCAGTGATAGAGATTGACATCCCTATCA
GTGATAGAGATACTGAGCACATATCTTAGGTGTCCCTAGAATGACTATCGATTTTAGAGCTGCCTTTTCA
GCAGGACGCACTGACCTCCCTATCAGTGATAGAGATTGACATCCCTATCAGTGATAGAGATACTGAGCAC
ATATCTTAGGTGTCCCTAGAATTGATATCGATTTTAGAGCTGCCTTTTCAGCAGGACGCACTGACCTCCC
TATCAGTGATAGAGATTGACATCCCTATCAGTGATAGAGATACTGAGCACATATCTTAGGTGTCCCTAGA
ATTACTAGAGATCGATTTTAGAGCTGCCTTTTCAGCAGGACGCACTGACCTCCCTATCAGTGATAGAGAT
TGACATCCCTATCAGTGATAGAGATACTGAGCACATATCTTAGGTGTCCCTAGAATGAGTATCGATTTTA
GAGCTGCCTTTTCAGCAGGACGCACTGACCTCCCTATCAGTGATAGAGATTGACATCCCTATCAGTGATA
GAGATACTGAGCACATATCTTAGGTGTCCCTAGAATTTCCATCGATTTTAGAGCTGCCTTTTCAGCAGGA
CGCACTGACCTCCCTATCAGTGATAGAGATTGACATCCCTATCAGTGATAGAGATACTGAGCACATATCT
TAGGTGTCCCTAGAATGACTATCGATTTTAGAGCTGCCTTTTCAGCAGGACGCACTGACCTCCCTATCAG
TGATAGAGATTGACATCCCTATCAGTGATAGAGATACTGAGCACATATCTTAGGTGTCCCTAGAATTGAT
ATCGATTTTAGAGCTGCCTTTTCAGCAGGACGCACTGACCTCCCTATCAGTGATAGAGATTGACATCCCT
ATCAGTGATAGAGATACTGAGCACATATCTTAGGTGTCCCTAGAATTACTAGAGATCGATTTTAGAGCTG
CCTTTTCAGCAGGACGCACTGACCTCCCTATCAGTGATAGAGATTGACATCCCTATCAGTGATAGAGATA
CTGAGCACATATCTTAGGTGTCCCTAGAATGAGTATCGATTTTAGAGCTGCCTTTTCAGCAGGACGCACT
GACCTCCCTATCAGTGATAGAGATTGACATCCCTATCAGTGATAGAGATACTGAGCACATATCTTAGGTG
TCCCTAGAATTTCCATCGATTTTAGAGCTGCCTTTTCAGCAGGACGCACTGACCTCCCTATCAGTGATAG
AGATTGACATCCCTATCAGTGATAGAGATACTGAGCACATATCTTAGGTGTCCCTAGAATGACTATCGAT
TTTAGAGCTGCCTTTTCAGCAGGACGCACTGACCTCCCTATCAGTGATAGAGATTGACATCCCTATCAGT
GATAGAGATACTGAGCACATATCTTAGGTGTCCCTAGAATTGATATCGATTTTAGAGCTGCCTTTTCAGC
AGGACGCACTGACCTCCCTATCAGTGATAGAGATTGACATCCCTATCAGTGATAGAGATACTGAGCACAT
ATCTTAGGTGTCCCTAGAATTACTAGAGATCGATTTTAGAGCTGCCTTTTCAGCAGGACGCACTGACCTC
CCTATCAGTGATAGAGATTGACATCCCTATCAGTGATAGAGATACTGAGCACATATCTTAGGTGTCCCTA
GAATGAGTATCGATTTTAGAGCTGCCTTTTCAGCAGGACGCACTGACCTCCCTATCAGTGATAGAGATTG
ACATCCCTATCAGTGATAGAGATACTGAGCACATATCTTAGGTGTCCCTAGAATTTCCATCGATTTTAGA
GCTGCCTTTTCAGCAGGACGCACTGACCTCCCTATCAGTGATAGAGATTGACATCCCTATCAGTGATAGA
GATACTGAGCACATATCTTAGGTGTCCCTAGAATGACTATCGATTTTAGAGCTGCCTTTTCAGCAGGACG
CACTGACCTCCCTATCAGTGATAGAGATTGACATCCCTATCAGTGATAGAGATACTGAGCACATATCTTA
GGTGTCCCTAGAATTGATATCGATTTTAGAGCTGCCTTTTCAGCAGGACGCACTGACCTCCCTATCAGTG
ATAGAGATTGACATCCCTATCAGTGATAGAGATACTGAGCACATATCTTAGGTGTCCCTAGAATTACTAG
AGCCAGGCATCAAATAAAACGAAAGGCTCAGTCGAAAGACTGGGCCTTTCGTTTTATCTGTTGTTTGTCG
GTGAACGCTCTCTACTAGAGTCACACTGGCTCACCTTCGGGTGGGCCTTTCTGCGTTTATA
